LOCUS       Exported 2767 bp ds-DNA circular SYN 13-MAY-2021
DEFINITION  For library amplification of fragment NI-13.
ACCESSION   .
VERSION     .
KEYWORDS    NI-13
SOURCE      synthetic DNA construct
  ORGANISM  synthetic DNA construct
REFERENCE   1 (bases 1 to 2767)
  AUTHORS   Gogolok S, Garcia-Diaz C, Pollard SM
  TITLE     STAR: a simple TAL effector assembly reaction using isothermal
            assembly.
  JOURNAL   Sci Rep. 2016 Sep 12;6:33209. doi: 10.1038/srep33209.
  PUBMED    27615025
REFERENCE   2 (bases 1 to 2767)
  AUTHORS   .
  TITLE     Direct Submission
  JOURNAL   Exported May 13, 2021 from SnapGene Server 1.1.58
            http://www.snapgene.com
FEATURES             Location/Qualifiers
     source          1..2767
                     /organism="synthetic DNA construct"
                     /mol_type="other DNA"
     primer_bind     278..300
                     /label=M13/pUC Forward
                     /note="In lacZ gene"
     primer_bind     292..309
                     /label=M13 Forward
                     /note="In lacZ gene. Also called M13-F20 or M13 (-21)
                     Forward"
     primer_bind     293..309
                     /label=M13 fwd
                     /note="common sequencing primer, one of multiple similar
                     variants"
     primer_bind     320..339
                     /label=T7
                     /note="T7 promoter, forward primer"
     promoter        320..338
                     /label=T7 promoter
                     /note="promoter for bacteriophage T7 RNA polymerase"
     primer_bind     complement(910..927)
                     /label=L4440
                     /note="L4440 vector, forward primer"
     rep_origin      complement(1020..1608)
                     /direction=LEFT
                     /label=ori
                     /note="high-copy-number ColE1/pMB1/pBR322/pUC origin of
                     replication"
     primer_bind     complement(1100..1119)
                     /label=pBR322ori-F
                     /note="pBR322 origin, forward primer"
     CDS             complement(1779..2639)
                     /codon_start=1
                     /gene="bla"
                     /product="beta-lactamase"
                     /label=AmpR
                     /note="confers resistance to ampicillin, carbenicillin, and
                     related antibiotics"
                     /translation="MSIQHFRVALIPFFAAFCLPVFAHPETLVKVKDAEDQLGARVGYI
                     ELDLNSGKILESFRPEERFPMMSTFKVLLCGAVLSRIDAGQEQLGRRIHYSQNDLVEYS
                     PVTEKHLTDGMTVRELCSAAITMSDNTAANLLLTTIGGPKELTAFLHNMGDHVTRLDRW
                     EPELNEAIPNDERDTTMPVAMATTLRKLLTGELLTLASRQQLIDWMEADKVAGPLLRSA
                     LPAGWFIADKSGAGERGSRGIIAALGPDGKPSRIVVIYTTGSQATMDERNRQIAEIGAS
                     LIKHW"
     primer_bind     2402..2421
                     /label=Amp-R
                     /note="Ampicillin resistance gene, reverse primer"
     promoter        complement(2640..2744)
                     /gene="bla"
                     /label=AmpR promoter
ORIGIN
        1 ctaaattgta agcgttaata ttttgttaaa attcgcgtta aatttttgtt aaatcagctc
       61 attttttaac caataggccg aaatcggcaa aatcccttat aaatcaaaag aatagaccga
      121 gatagggttg agtggccgct acagggcgct cccattcgcc attcaggctg cgcaactgtt
      181 gggaagggcg tttcggtgcg ggcctcttcg ctattacgcc agctggcgaa agggggatgt
      241 gctgcaaggc gattaagttg ggtaacgcca gggttttccc agtcacgacg ttgtaaaacg
      301 acggccagtg agcgcgacgt aatacgactc actatagggc gaattggcgg aaggccgtca
      361 aggccacgtg tcttgtccag agctcgtatc ctgcagccat tgtgctggcg cggattcttt
      421 atcactgata agttggtgga catattatga gtcgtttatc agtgataaag tgtcaagcat
      481 gacaaagttg cagccgaata cagtggagtc atccgtgccg ccctagacct gttgaacgag
      541 gtcggcgtag acggtctgac gagagtccac gcaaactggc ggaacggttg ggggttcagc
      601 agccggcgct ttagagtcct ggcgtattat gtcaagatca tgggctcacg ccagatcagg
      661 ttgttgcaat cgcgtcgaac attgggggaa agcaagccct ggaaaccgtg caaaggttgt
      721 tgccggtctt gtgtcaggac catggcttaa cgccggagca agttgtactg caggatacgg
      781 tacctggagc acaagactgg cctcatgggc cttccgctca ctgcccgctt tccagtcggg
      841 aaacctgtcg tgccagctgc attaacatgg tcatagctgt ttccttgcgt attgggcgct
      901 ctccgcttcc tcgctcactg actcgctgcg ctcggtcgtt cgggtaaagc ctggggtgcc
      961 taatgagcaa aaggccagca aaaggccagg aaccgtaaaa aggccgcgtt gctggcgttt
     1021 ttccataggc tccgcccccc tgacgagcat cacaaaaatc gacgctcaag tcagaggtgg
     1081 cgaaacccga caggactata aagataccag gcgtttcccc ctggaagctc cctcgtgcgc
     1141 tctcctgttc cgaccctgcc gcttaccgga tacctgtccg cctttctccc ttcgggaagc
     1201 gtggcgcttt ctcatagctc acgctgtagg tatctcagtt cggtgtaggt cgttcgctcc
     1261 aagctgggct gtgtgcacga accccccgtt cagcccgacc gctgcgcctt atccggtaac
     1321 tatcgtcttg agtccaaccc ggtaagacac gacttatcgc cactggcagc agccactggt
     1381 aacaggatta gcagagcgag gtatgtaggc ggtgctacag agttcttgaa gtggtggcct
     1441 aactacggct acactagaag aacagtattt ggtatctgcg ctctgctgaa gccagttacc
     1501 ttcggaaaaa gagttggtag ctcttgatcc ggcaaacaaa ccaccgctgg tagcggtggt
     1561 ttttttgttt gcaagcagca gattacgcgc agaaaaaaag gatctcaaga agatcctttg
     1621 atcttttcta cggggtctga cgctcagtgg aacgaaaact cacgttaagg gattttggtc
     1681 atgagattat caaaaaggat cttcacctag atccttttaa attaaaaatg aagttttaaa
     1741 tcaatctaaa gtatatatga gtaaacttgg tctgacagtt accaatgctt aatcagtgag
     1801 gcacctatct cagcgatctg tctatttcgt tcatccatag ttgcctgact ccccgtcgtg
     1861 tagataacta cgatacggga gggcttacca tctggcccca gtgctgcaat gataccgcga
     1921 gaaccacgct caccggctcc agatttatca gcaataaacc agccagccgg aagggccgag
     1981 cgcagaagtg gtcctgcaac tttatccgcc tccatccagt ctattaattg ttgccgggaa
     2041 gctagagtaa gtagttcgcc agttaatagt ttgcgcaacg ttgttgccat tgctacaggc
     2101 atcgtggtgt cacgctcgtc gtttggtatg gcttcattca gctccggttc ccaacgatca
     2161 aggcgagtta catgatcccc catgttgtgc aaaaaagcgg ttagctcctt cggtcctccg
     2221 atcgttgtca gaagtaagtt ggccgcagtg ttatcactca tggttatggc agcactgcat
     2281 aattctctta ctgtcatgcc atccgtaaga tgcttttctg tgactggtga gtactcaacc
     2341 aagtcattct gagaatagtg tatgcggcga ccgagttgct cttgcccggc gtcaatacgg
     2401 gataataccg cgccacatag cagaacttta aaagtgctca tcattggaaa acgttcttcg
     2461 gggcgaaaac tctcaaggat cttaccgctg ttgagatcca gttcgatgta acccactcgt
     2521 gcacccaact gatcttcagc atcttttact ttcaccagcg tttctgggtg agcaaaaaca
     2581 ggaaggcaaa atgccgcaaa aaagggaata agggcgacac ggaaatgttg aatactcata
     2641 ctcttccttt ttcaatatta ttgaagcatt tatcagggtt attgtctcat gagcggatac
     2701 atatttgaat gtatttagaa aaataaacaa ataggggttc cgcgcacatt tccccgaaaa
     2761 gtgccac
//
