[The description below was written by a language model from this plasmid's Addgene catalogue record and the feature table of its GenBank file.]
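Description:
NI-13 is a small (2,767 bp) circular bacterial cloning plasmid built on the commercial gene-synthesis backbone pMA-T. It serves as a storage and template vector for one synthetic fragment used in TAL effector assembly. It is propagated in E. coli from a high-copy ColE1/pUC-type origin of replication and selected with ampicillin through the bla (beta-lactamase) gene driven by its own AmpR promoter. The only other annotated elements are standard sequencing primer sites (M13 forward variants, T7, L4440) and a T7 promoter located just upstream of the region where the insert presumably sits. No eukaryotic promoter, reporter or tag is annotated, so this is not an expression construct.

The payload is the synthetic insert NI-13, which is not itself marked in the feature table. Its position can only be inferred as the unannotated stretch between the T7 promoter and the L4440 site, and the cloning method is recorded as unknown. In TALE nomenclature, NI is the repeat-variable diresidue that specifies recognition of adenine, and the number most likely denotes the position of that repeat module in an assembled array, although the record does not spell this out. The stated purpose is library amplification of the NI-13 fragment: the plasmid acts as a template from which the module is amplified to prepare a library of TALE DNA-binding-domain building blocks. According to the associated publication title, these fragments are joined by isothermal assembly in a simplified TAL effector assembly reaction, yielding custom TALE arrays for TALENs or other designer DNA-binding proteins.
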