Addgene plasmid #87486: NI-13
Purpose: For library amplification of fragment NI-13
Depositing lab: Steve Pollard. Depositing organization: University of Edinburgh. Publication: STAR: a simple TAL effector assembly reaction using isothermal assembly. Gogolok S, Garcia-Diaz C, Pollard SM. Sci Rep. 2016 Sep 12;6:33209. doi: 10.1038/srep33209. PubMed 27615025.
Backbone
  Vector backbone: pMA-T
  Backbone manufacturer: Life Technologies
  Vector type: TALEN, Synthetic Biology ; TALE DBD library preparation
Growth in bacteria
  Bacterial resistance: Ampicillin, 100 μg/mL
  Growth temperature: 37°C
  Growth strain: DH5alpha
  Copy number: High Copy
Gene/Insert
  Gene/Insert name: NI-13
  Species: Synthetic
  Cloning method: Unknown
Terms and licenses: Academic/Nonprofit Terms; Industry Terms: Not Available to Industry
How to cite: NI-13 was a gift from Steve Pollard (Addgene plasmid # 87486 ; http://n2t.net/addgene:87486 ; RRID:Addgene_87486)
