>Addgene plasmid #87486 | NI-13 | depositor partial sequence | sequence record 170622 | NI-13 RVD flanked by BciVI sites
GTATCCTGCAGCCATTGTGCTGGCGCGGATTCTTTATCACTGATAAGTTGGTGGACATATTATGAGTCGT
TTATCAGTGATAAAGTGTCAAGCATGACAAAGTTGCAGCCGAATACAGTGGAGTCATCCGTGCCGCCCTA
GACCTGTTGAACGAGGTCGGCGTAGACGGTCTGACGAGAGTCCACGCAAACTGGCGGAACGGTTGGGGGT
TCAGCAGCCGGCGCTTTAGAGTCCTGGCGTATTATGTCAAGATCATGGGCTCACGCCAGATCAGGTTGTT
GCAATCGCGTCGAACATTGGGGGAAAGCAAGCCCTGGAAACCGTGCAAAGGTTGTTGCCGGTCTTGTGTC
AGGACCATGGCTTAACGCCGGAGCAAGTTGTACTGCAGGATAC
